Addgene plasmid #218398: MUT_S1-N
Purpose: 3-exon minigene, with SRSF1 motif-rich middle exon, neutral region in second intron, and AG>GG mutation in final 3' splice site
Depositing lab: Oded Regev. Depositing organization: New York University.
Backbone
  Vector backbone: pUHD10-3
  Vector type: Mammalian Expression
Growth in bacteria
  Bacterial resistance: Ampicillin, 100 μg/mL
  Growth temperature: 37°C
  Growth strain: DH5alpha
  Copy number: High Copy
Gene/Insert
  Gene/Insert name: Modified CHO DHFR minigene
  Species: Synthetic
  Promoter: tetracycline-responsive promoter
  Cloning method: Golden Gate
  Sequencing primers: 5′ LNCX; 3′ EBV Reverse
Terms and licenses: Academic/Nonprofit Terms; Industry Terms: Not Available to Industry
How to cite: MUT_S1-N was a gift from Oded Regev (Addgene plasmid # 218398 ; http://n2t.net/addgene:218398 ; RRID:Addgene_218398)
