[The description below was written by a language model from this plasmid's Addgene catalogue record and pLannotate feature annotations shown in this document.]
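Description:
MUT_S1-N is a mammalian expression plasmid built on the pUHD10-3 backbone that carries a synthetic three-exon splicing reporter derived from the Chinese hamster ovary DHFR minigene. It is about 5.4 kb, and it is maintained in E. coli at high copy through a ColE1/pUC-type origin, with selection by ampicillin via the β-lactamase gene and its native promoter. No mammalian selection marker is annotated. Short fragments matching chloramphenicol acetyltransferase, a streptomycin phosphotransferase, lacI and SV40 large T antigen lie between the insert and the origin. All are partial matches and appear to be nonfunctional backbone remnants.

Transcription of the minigene is driven by a tetracycline-responsive promoter, consisting of seven tetO operator copies placed upstream of a minimal CMV promoter. Expression therefore depends on a tetracycline-controlled transactivator supplied in the host cell. Downstream, the feature table detects DHFR coding fragments near the start of the insert and again roughly 1.6 kb later, consistent with flanking DHFR exons separated by intronic sequence and an engineered middle exon. The pig, rat and mouse labels on these fragments reflect homology matching rather than their actual source. An SV40 polyadenylation signal is annotated after the insert, on the reverse strand.

According to the record, the middle exon is rich in SRSF1 binding motifs, the second intron contains a neutral region, and the final 3' splice site carries an AG>GG mutation that should disable it. The insert was assembled by Golden Gate cloning. The design suits inducible studies of how exonic splicing factor motifs and intronic sequence affect splicing when the last 3' splice site is mutated, though the record does not describe specific experiments.
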