Features (pLannotate 1.2.2; 15 found; start..end, strand, type, name):
     19..289     +  protein_bind   tetracycline response element: contains seven copies of the tetracycline operator tetO tetracycline repressor TetR
    300..317     +  misc_feature   MCS (fragment): pUC18/19 multiple cloning site
    322..360     +  promoter       minimal CMV promoter: human cytomegalovirus (CMV) immediate early promoter
    453..536     +  CDS            DHFR (fragment): DYR_PIG - Experimental evidence at protein level: Swiss-Prot protein existence level 1. Key enzyme in folate metabolism. Contributes to the de novo mitochondrial thymidylate biosynthesis pathway. Catalyzes an essential reaction for de novo glycine and purine synthesis, and for DNA precursor synthesis. Binds its own mRNA and that of DHFR2 (By similarity). From Sus scrofa (Pig).
   2117..2215    +  CDS            Dhfr (fragment): DYR_RAT - Experimental evidence at protein level: Swiss-Prot protein existence level 1. Key enzyme in folate metabolism. Contributes to the de novo mitochondrial thymidylate biosynthesis pathway. Catalyzes an essential reaction for de novo glycine and purine synthesis, and for DNA precursor synthesis. Binds its own mRNA (By similarity). From Rattus norvegicus (Rat).
   2212..2436    +  CDS            Dhfr (fragment): DYR_MOUSE - Experimental evidence at protein level: Swiss-Prot protein existence level 1. Key enzyme in folate metabolism. Contributes to the de novo mitochondrial thymidylate biosynthesis pathway (PubMed:25980602). Catalyzes an essential reaction for de novo glycine and purine synthesis, and for DNA precursor synthesis (PubMed:25980602). Binds its own mRNA. From Mus musculus (Mouse).
   2740..2874    -  polyA_signal   SV40 poly(A) signal: SV40 polyadenylation signal
   2897..2980    -  CDS            large T antigen (fragment): large T antigen from SV40 (simian virus 40)
   2974..3201    -  CDS            str (fragment): STR_KLEPN - Protein inferred from homology: Swiss-Prot protein existence level 3. The aminoglycoside phosphotransferases achieve inactivation of their antibiotic substrates by phosphorylation. From Klebsiella pneumoniae.
   3212..3240    +  promoter       cat promoter (fragment): promoter of the E. coli cat gene encoding chloramphenicol acetyltransferase
   3241..3357    +  CDS            CmR (fragment): chloramphenicol acetyltransferase; cat; confers resistance to chloramphenicol
   3352..3408    -  CDS            lacI (fragment): lac repressor; lacI; The lac repressor binds to the lac operator to inhibit transcription in E. coli. This inhibition can be relieved by adding lactose or isopropyl-β-D-thiogalactopyranoside (IPTG).
   3591..4179    -  rep_origin     ori: high-copy-number ColE1/pMB1/pBR322/pUC origin of replication
   4350..5210    -  CDS            AmpR: β-lactamase; bla; confers resistance to ampicillin, carbenicillin, and related antibiotics
   5211..5315    -  promoter       AmpR promoter: bla
>Addgene plasmid #218398 | MUT_S1-N | addgene full sequence | sequence record 433922 | Addgene NGS Result
TTCACTCGAGTTTACCACTCCCTATCAGTGATAGAGAAAAGTGAAAGTCGAGTTTACCACTCCCTATCAG
TGATAGAGAAAAGTGAAAGTCGAGTTTACCACTCCCTATCAGTGATAGAGAAAAGTGAAAGTCGAGTTTA
CCACTCCCTATCAGTGATAGAGAAAAGTGAAAGTCGAGTTTACCACTCCCTATCAGTGATAGAGAAAAGT
GAAAGTCGAGTTTACCACTCCCTATCAGTGATAGAGAAAAGTGAAAGTCGAGTTTACCACTCCCTATCAG
TGATAGAGAAAAGTGAAAGTCGAGCTCGGTACCCGGGTCGAGGTAGGCGTGTACGGTGGGAGGCCTATAT
AAGCAGAGCTCGTTTAGTGAACCGTCAGATCGCCTGGAGACGCCATCCACGCTGTTTTGACCTCCATAGA
AGACACCGGGACCGATCCAGCCTCCGCGTACGGTTCGACCGCTGAACTGCATCGTCGCCGTGTCCCAGAA
TAAGGGCATCGGCAAGAACGGAGACCTTCCCTGGCCAAAGCTCAGGTACTGGCTGGATTGGGTTAGGGAA
ACCGAGGCGGTTCGCTGAATCGGGTCGAGCACTTGGCGGAGACGCGCGGGCCAACTACTTAGGGACAGTC
ATGAGGGGTAGGCCCGCCGGCTGCAGCCCTTGCCCATGCCCGCGGTGATCCCCATGCTGTGCCAGCCTTT
GCCCAGAGGCGCTCTAGCTGGGAGCAAAGTCCGGTCACTGGGCAGCACCACCCCCCGGACTTGCATGGGT
AGCCGCTGAGATGGAGCCTGAGCACACGCGGCCGCTGTTAACGCAGTGTTTCTCTTTTTTTCAGGCCAAA
CAAGAGGAACGCCAAACAAGAGGAACGCCAAACAAGAGGAACGCCAAACAAGAGGAACGCCAAACAAGAG
GAACGCCAAACAAGAGGAACGCCAAACAAGAGGAACGCCAAACAAGAGGAACGCCAAACAAGAGGAACGC
CAAACAAGAGGAACGCCAAACAAGAGGAACGCCAAACAAGAGGAACGCCAAACAAGAGGAACGCCAAACA
AGAGGAACGCCAAACAAGAGGAACGCCAAACAACACAGGTAAGTCCAAACAACCAAACAACCAAACAACC
AAACAACCAAACAACCAAACAACCAAACAACCAAACAACCAAACAACCAAACAACCAAACAACCAAACAA
CCAAACAACCAAACAACCAAACAACCAAACAACCAAACAACCAAACAACCAAACAACCAAACAACCAAAC
AACCAAACAACCAAACAAMCAAACAACCAAACAACMAAACAACCAAACAACCAAACAACCAAACAACCAA
ACAACCAAACAACCAAACAACCAAACAACCAAACAACCAAACAACCAAACAACCAAACAACCAAACAACC
AAACAACCAAACAACCAAACAACCAAACAACCAAACAACCAAACAACCAAACAACCAAACAACCAAACAA
CCAAACAACCAAACAAGCTAGCTGGCCAGTGAGATCCAAGAATCTTCCTGTCTCTGCTGATCCACTGATA
GGATTACAAGTACATGCCACCAAGCCCAGCTTCCTCTTACCATCTGCTGGGGACCAAACTTAGGCCCTCA
TTCCTACACAGTGAATACTTGACTTTGTTATCACCCAACCCTAATAAATAACTCACTATCCAAACAAGTT
GAAACCCTTAGAATTCTGTGTTGCTCCAGCATGATGTTGTGGTAAACGTTAATACAATAAGATGCACAGG
TCATAAGTGCACATTAGCTAAGTGTTGACAAAGACTTAGACCTACATAACTTAACCCTATTAGCCCTCCA
GAAAGTTCCTCATTCTCCATTCCAGGCAACTTTCATCACACCACATCATGTACAACTACTATTGAAGTTG
TTTTCCACTATAGATACAATGAGATGTCACATACGGCTTTGTGTTTTGATTTGCAAGTACCAATCGAGTA
TGAAATATGGAGTGGATATTGGACATTGGCCACCATCTAAATACTTTGTGTTAAAAGAATTGGTTTTCAT
AATTTGTTTTGTACTGACTGCTGGCTAGTCAGATTACCTGACTAGTATGGACAGGATTTTGCAATAATCA
TAATTCTTTTTTCGGGGAACCACCACAAGGAGCTCATTTTCTTGCCAAAAGTCTGGACGAAGCCTTAAAA
CTTATTGAACAACCAGAGTTAGCAGATAAAGTGGAGCTGTCATGGTTTGGATAGTTGGAGGCAGTTCCGT
TTACAAGGAAGCCATGAATCAGCCAGGCCATCTCAGACTCTTTGTGACAAGGATCATGCAGGAATTTGAA
AGTGACACGTTCTTCCCAGAAATTGATTTGGAGAAATATAAACTTCTCCCAGAGTACCCAGGGGTCCTTT
CTGAAGTCCAGGAGGAAAAAGGCATCAAGTATAAATTTGAAGTCTATGAGAAGAAAGGCTAACAGAAAGA
TACTTGCTGATTGACTTCAAGTTCTACTGCTTTCCTCCTAAAATTATGCATTTTTACAAGACCATGGGAC
TTGTGTTGGCTTTAGATCTATGAGTTATTCTTTCTTTAGAGAGGGATAGTTAGGAAGATGTATTTGTTTT
GTGGTACCAGAGATGGAACCTGGGATCCTGTGCATCCTGGGCAACTGTTGTACTCTAAGCCACTCCCCAA
AGTCATGCCCCAGCCCCTGTATAATTCTAAACAATTAGAATTATTTTCATTTTCATTAGTCTAACCAGGT
TATCTAGAGGATCCAGACATGATAAGATACATTGATGAGTTTGGACAAACCACAACTAGAATGCAGTGAA
AAAAATGCTTTATTTGTGAAATTTGTGATGCTATTGCTTTATTTGTAACCATTATAAGCTGCAATAAACA
AGTTAACAACAACAATTGCATTCATTTTATGTTTCAGGTTCAGGGGGAGGTGTGGGAGGTTTTTTAAAGC
AAGTAAAACCTCTACAAATGTGGTATGGCTGATTATGATCCTGCAAGCCTCGTCGTCCTGGCCGGACCAC
GCTATCTGTGCAAGGTCCCCGGCCCCGGACGCGCGCTCCATGAGCAGAGCGCCCGCCGCCGAGGCGAAGA
CTCGGGCGGCGCCCTGCCCGTCCCACCAGGTCAACAGGCGGTAACCGGCCTCTTCATCGGGAATGCGCGC
CTTCAGCATTGCCGGCATGTCCCCCTGGCGGACGGGAAGTATCCAGCTCGACCAAGCTTGGCGAGATTTT
CAGGAGCTAAGGAAGCTAAAATGGAGAAAAAAATCACTGGATATACCACCGTTGATATATCCCAATGGCA
TCGTAAAGAACATTTTGAGGCATTTCAGTCAGTTGCTCAATGTACCTATAACCAGACCGTTCAGCTGCAT
TAATGAATCGGCCAACGCGCGGGGAGAGGCGGTTTGCGTATTGGGCGCTCTTCCGCTTCCTCGCTCACTG
ACTCGCTGCGCTCGGTCGTTCGGCTGCGGCGAGCGGTATCAGCTCACTCAAAGGCGGTAATACGGTTATC
CACAGAATCAGGGGATAACGCAGGAAAGAACATGTGAGCAAAAGGCCAGCAAAAGGCCAGGAACCGTAAA
AAGGCCGCGTTGCTGGCGTTTTTCCATAGGCTCCGCCCCCCTGACGAGCATCACAAAAATCGACGCTCAA
GTCAGAGGTGGCGAAACCCGACAGGACTATAAAGATACCAGGCGTTTCCCCCTGGAAGCTCCCTCGTGCG
CTCTCCTGTTCCGACCCTGCCGCTTACCGGATACCTGTCCGCCTTTCTCCCTTCGGGAAGCGTGGCGCTT
TCTCATAGCTCACGCTGTAGGTATCTCAGTTCGGTGTAGGTCGTTCGCTCCAAGCTGGGCTGTGTGCACG
AACCCCCCGTTCAGCCCGACCGCTGCGCCTTATCCGGTAACTATCGTCTTGAGTCCAACCCGGTAAGACA
CGACTTATCGCCACTGGCAGCAGCCACTGGTAACAGGATTAGCAGAGCGAGGTATGTAGGCGGTGCTACA
GAGTTCTTGAAGTGGTGGCCTAACTACGGCTACACTAGAAGAACAGTATTTGGTATCTGCGCTCTGCTGA
AGCCAGTTACCTTCGGAAAAAGAGTTGGTAGCTCTTGATCCGGCAAACAAACCACCGCTGGTAGCGGTGG
TTTTTTTGTTTGCAAGCAGCAGATTACGCGCAGAAAAAAAGGATCTCAAGAAGATCCTTTGATCTTTTCT
ACGGGGTCTGACGCTCAGTGGAACGAAAACTCACGTTAAGGGATTTTGGTCATGAGATTATCAAAAAGGA
TCTTCACCTAGATCCTTTTAAATTAAAAATGAAGTTTTAAATCAATCTAAAGTATATATGAGTAAACTTG
GTCTGACAGTTACCAATGCTTAATCAGTGAGGCACCTATCTCAGCGATCTGTCTATTTCGTTCATCCATA
GTTGCCTGACTCCCCGTCGTGTAGATAACTACGATACGGGAGGGCTTACCATCTGGCCCCAGTGCTGCAA
TGATACCGCGAGACCCACGCTCACCGGCTCCAGATTTATCAGCAATAAACCAGCCAGCCGGAAGGGCCGA
GCGCAGAAGTGGTCCTGCAACTTTATCCGCCTCCATCCAGTCTATTAATTGTTGCCGGGAAGCTAGAGTA
AGTAGTTCGCCAGTTAATAGTTTGCGCAACGTTGTTGCCATTGCTACAGGCATCGTGGTGTCACGCTCGT
CGTTTGGTATGGCTTCATTCAGCTCCGGTTCCCAACGATCAAGGCGAGTTACATGATCCCCCATGTTGTG
CAAAAAAGCGGTTAGCTCCTTCGGTCCTCCGATCGTTGTCAGAAGTAAGTTGGCCGCAGTGTTATCACTC
ATGGTTATGGCAGCACTGCATAATTCTCTTACTGTCATGCCATCCGTAAGATGCTTTTCTGTGACTGGTG
AGTACTCAACCAAGTCATTCTGAGAATAGTGTATGCGGCGACCGAGTTGCTCTTGCCCGGCGTCAACACG
GGATAATACCGCGCCACATAGCAGAACTTTAAAAGTGCTCATCATTGGAAAACGTTCTTCGGGGCGAAAA
CTCTCAAGGATCTTACCGCTGTTGAGATCCAGTTCGATGTAACCCACTCGTGCACCCAACTGATCTTCAG
CATCTTTTACTTTCACCAGCGTTTCTGGGTGAGCAAAAACAGGAAGGCAAAATGCCGCAAAAAAGGGAAT
AAGGGCGACACGGAAATGTTGAATACTCATACTCTTCCTTTTTCAATATTATTGAAGCATTTATCAGGGT
TATTGTCTCATGAGCGGATACATATTTGAATGTATTTAGAAAAATAAACAAATAGGGGTTCCGCGCACAT
TTCCCCGAAAAGTGCCACCTGACGTCTAAGAAACCATTATTATCATGACATTAACCTATAAAAATAGGCG
TATCACGAGGCCCTTTCGTC
